Addgene plasmid #206796: pRC025
Purpose: J23107.MCP-ABI
Depositing lab: James Carothers. Depositing organization: University of Washington. Publication: Engineering activatable promoters for scalable and multi-input CRISPRa/i circuits. Alba Burbano D, Cardiff RAL, Tickman BI, Kiattisewee C, Maranas CJ, Zalatan JG, Carothers JM. Proc Natl Acad Sci U S A. 2023 Jul 25;120(30):e2220358120. doi: 10.1073/pnas.2220358120. Epub 2023 Jul 18. PubMed 37463216.
Backbone
  Vector backbone: ColE1
Growth in bacteria
  Bacterial resistance: Ampicillin, 100 μg/mL
  Growth temperature: 30°C
  Growth strain: DH5alpha
  Copy number: High Copy
Gene/Insert
  Gene/Insert name: MCP-ABI
  Species: Synthetic
  Promoter: J23107
  Cloning method: Unknown
  Sequencing primers: 5′ n/a
Terms and licenses: Academic/Nonprofit Terms; Industry Terms: Not Available to Industry
How to cite: pRC025 was a gift from James Carothers (Addgene plasmid # 206796 ; http://n2t.net/addgene:206796 ; RRID:Addgene_206796)
