[The description below was written by a language model from this plasmid's Addgene catalogue record and pLannotate feature annotations shown in this document.]
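Description:
pRC025 is a small (about 4.1 kb) bacterial expression plasmid built on a high-copy ColE1/pMB1-type origin of replication and selected with ampicillin through a β-lactamase (AmpR) gene driven by its native bla promoter. It is propagated in standard E. coli cloning strains and is intended for use in bacteria.

The payload is a synthetic fusion protein, MCP-ABI, expressed from J23107, a member of the Anderson family of constitutive synthetic E. coli promoters. The promoter is named in the catalogue record but is not picked up in the feature table. The annotation identifies two adjacent forward-strand coding segments that match the fusion. The first is a fragment of the bacteriophage MS2 coat protein, which binds a specific RNA hairpin and is commonly used to recruit proteins to MS2-tagged scaffold guide RNAs. The second is a fragment of Arabidopsis ABI1, a protein phosphatase 2C from the abscisic acid signalling pathway. ABI1 domains are widely used as one half of an abscisic acid-induced dimerisation pair with PYL-family receptors, but the record does not state which partner construct is used here.

The associated work concerns activatable promoters and multi-input CRISPR activation/interference circuits. This suggests that MCP-ABI serves as an RNA-tethered, ligand-responsive recruitment module in such circuits, although the record does not spell out its exact role. The table also lists short fragments matching phage lambda O protein, a tetracycline resistance gene and an RSF origin. These appear to be partial matches or cloning remnants rather than functional elements.
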