Features (pLannotate 1.2.2; 8 found; start..end, strand, type, name):
     20..608     -  rep_origin     ori: high-copy-number ColE1/pMB1/pBR322/pUC origin of replication
    779..1639    -  CDS            AmpR: β-lactamase; bla; confers resistance to ampicillin, carbenicillin, and related antibiotics
   1640..1744    -  promoter       AmpR promoter: bla
   1846..2154    +  CDS            O (fragment): VRPO_LAMBD - Protein inferred from homology: Swiss-Prot protein existence level 3. Necessary for the bidirectional replication of DNA. It interacts with the ori (origin of replication) region of the genome during the initiation of replication. From Escherichia phage lambda (Bacteriophage lambda).
   2253..2600    +  CDS            CAPSD_BPMS2 (fragment): Experimental evidence at protein level: Swiss-Prot protein existence level 1. Acts as a translational repressor of viral replicase synthesis late in infection. This latter function is the result of capsid protein interaction with an RNA hairpin which contains the replicase ribosome-binding site. From Escherichia phage MS2 (Bacteriophage MS2).
   2622..3515    +  CDS            ABI1 (fragment): P2C56_ARATH - Experimental evidence at protein level: Swiss-Prot protein existence level 1. Key component and repressor of the abscisic acid (ABA) signaling pathway that regulates numerous ABA responses, such as stomatal closure, osmotic water permeability of the plasma membrane (Pos), drought-induced resistance and rhizogenesis, response to glucose, high light stress, seed germination and inhibition of vegetative growth. During the stomatal closure regulation, modulates the inward calcium-channel permeability as well as the actin reorganization in guard cells in response to ABA. Involved in t
   3845..3977    +  CDS            TcR (fragment): tetracycline efflux protein; tet; confers resistance to tetracycline
   3976..4109    -  rep_origin     RSF ori (fragment): Plasmids containing the RSF 1030 origin of replication can be propagated in E. coli cells that contain additional plasmids with compatible origins.
>Addgene plasmid #206796 | pRC025 | addgene full sequence | sequence record 412459 | Addgene NGS Result
AGGCCGCGTTGCTGGCGTTTTTCCATAGGCTCCGCACCCCTGACGAGCATCACAAAAATCGACGCTCAAG
TCAGAGGTGGCGAAACCCGACAGGACTATAAAGATACCAGGCGTTTCCCCCTGGAAGCTCCCTCGTGCGC
TCTCCTGTTCCGACCCTGCCGCTTACCGGATACCTGTCCGCCTTTCTCCCTTCGGGAAGCGTGGCGCTTT
CTCATAGCTCACGCTGTAGGTATCTCAGTTCGGTGTAGGTCGTTCGCTCCAAGCTGGGCTGTGTGCACGA
ACCCCCCGTTCAGCCCGACCGCTGCGCCTTATCCGGTAACTATCGTCTTGAGTCCAACCCGGTAAGACAC
GACTTATCGCCACTGGCAGCAGCCACTGGTAACAGGATTAGCAGAGCGAGGTATGTAGGCGGTGCTACAG
AGTTCTTGAAGTGGTGGCCTAACTACGGCTACACTAGAAGAACAGTATTTGGTATCTGCGCTCTGCTGAA
GCCAGTTACCTTCGGAAAAAGAGTTGGTAGCTCTTGATCCGGCAAACAAACCACCGCTGGTAGCGGTGGT
TTTTTTGTTTGCAAGCAGCAGATTACGCGCAGAAAAAAAGGATCTCAAGAAGATCCTTTGATCTTTTCTA
CGGGGTCTGACGCTCAGTGGAACGAAAACTCACGTTAAGGGATTTTGGTCATGAGATTATCAAAAAGGAT
CTTCACCTAGATCCTTTTAAATTAAAAATGAAGTTTTAAATCAATCTAAAGTATATATGAGTAAACTTGG
TCTGACAGTTACCAATGCTTAATCAGTGAGGCACCTATCTCAGCGATCTGTCTATTTCGTTCATCCATAG
TTGCCTGACTCCCCGTCGTGTAGATAACTACGATACGGGAGGGCTTACCATCTGGCCCCAGTGCTGCAAT
GATACCGCGAGACCCACGCTCACCGGCTCCAGATTTATCAGCAATAAACCAGCCAGCCGGAAGGGCCGAG
CGCAGAAGTGGTCCTGCAACTTTATCCGCCTCCATCCAGTCTATTAATTGTTGCCGGGAAGCTAGAGTAA
GTAGTTCGCCAGTTAATAGTTTGCGCAACGTTGTTGCCATTGCTACAGGCATCGTGGTGTCACGCTCGTC
GTTTGGTATGGCTTCATTCAGCTCCGGTTCCCAACGATCAAGGCGAGTTACATGATCCCCCATGTTGTGC
AAAAAAGCGGTTAGCTCCTTCGGTCCTCCGATCGTTGTCAGAAGTAAGTTGGCCGCAGTGTTATCACTCA
TGGTTATGGCAGCACTGCATAATTCTCTTACTGTCATGCCATCCGTAAGATGCTTTTCTGTGACTGGTGA
GTACTCAACCAAGTCATTCTGAGAATAGTGTATGCGGCGACCGAGTTGCTCTTGCCCGGCGTCAACACGG
GATAATACCGCGCCACATAGCAGAACTTTAAAAGTGCTCATCATTGGAAAACGTTCTTCGGGGCGAAAAC
TCTCAAGGATCTTACCGCTGTTGAGATCCAGTTCGATGTAACCCACTCGTGCACCCAACTGATCTTCAGC
ATCTTTTACTTTCACCAGCGTTTCTGGGTGAGCAAAAACAGGAAGGCAAAATGCCGCAAAAAAGGGAATA
AGGGCGACACGGAAATGTTGAATACTCATACTCTTCCTTTTTCAATATTATTGAAGCATTTATCAGGGTT
ATTGTCTCATGAGCGGATACATATTTGAATGTATTTAGAAAAATAAACAAATAGGGGTTCCGCGCACATT
TCCCCGAAAAGTGCCACCTGACGTCTAAGAAACCATTATTATCATGACATTAACCTATAAAAATAGGCGT
ATCACGAGGCCCTTTCGTCTTCAAGAATTCTGGCGAATCCTCTGACCAGCCAGAAAACGACCTTTCTGTG
GTGAAACCGGATGCTGCAATTCAGAGCGCCAGCAAGTGGGGGACAGCAGAAGACCTGACCGCCGCAGAGT
GGATGTTTGACATGGTGAAGACTATCGCACCATCAGCCAGAAAACCGAATTTTGCTGGGTGGGCTAACGA
TATCCGCCTGATGCGTGAACGTGACGGACGTAACCACCGCGACATGTGTGTGCTGTTCCGCTGGGCATGC
CAGGACAACTTCTGGTCCGGTAACGTGCTGAGCCCGGCCAAGCTTAGCCCGAAAAGTGCCACCTGTGGCA
ATTCCGACGTCTTTACGGCTAGCTCAGCCCTAGGTATTATGCTAGCGAATTCATTAAAGAGGAGAAAGGT
ACCATGGGGCCCGCTTCTAACTTTACTCAGTTCGTTCTCGTCGACAATGGCGGAACTGGCGACGTGACTG
TCGCCCCAAGCAACTTCGCTAACGGGATCGCTGAATGGATCAGCTCTAACTCGCGTTCACAGGCTTACAA
AGTAACCTGTAGCGTTCGTCAGAGCTCTGCGCAGAATCGCAAATACACCATCAAAGTCGAGGTGCCTAAA
GGCGCCTGGCGTTCGTACTTAAATATGGAACTAACCATTCCAATTTTCGCCACGAATTCCGACTGCGAGC
TTATTGTTAAGGCAATGCAAGGTCTCCTAAAAGATGGAAACCCGATTCCCTCAGCAATCGCAGCAAACTC
CGGCATCTACGGTGGCGGAGGTAGCACGCGTGTGCCTTTGTATGGTTTTACTTCGATTTGTGGAAGAAGA
CCTGAGATGGAAGCTGCTGTTTCGACTATACCAAGATTCCTTCAATCTTCCTCTGGTTCGATGTTAGATG
GTCGGTTTGATCCTCAATCCGCCGCTCATTTCTTCGGTGTTTACGACGGCCATGGCGGTTCTCAGGTAGC
GAACTATTGTAGAGAGAGGATGCATTTGGCTTTGGCGGAGGAGATAGCTAAGGAGAAACCGATGCTCTGC
GATGGTGATACGTGGCTGGAGAAGTGGAAGAAAGCTCTTTTCAACTCGTTCCTGAGAGTTGACTCGGAGA
TTGAGTCAGTTGCGCCGGAGACGGTTGGGTCAACGTCGGTGGTTGCCGTTGTTTTCCCGTCTCACATCTT
CGTCGCTAACTGCGGTGACTCTAGAGCCGTTCTTTGCCGCGGCAAAACTGCACTTCCATTATCCGTTGAC
CATAAACCGGATAGAGAAGATGAAGCTGCGAGGATTGAAGCCGCAGGAGGGAAAGTGATTCAGTGGAATG
GAGCTCGTGTTTTCGGTGTTCTCGCCATGTCGAGATCCATTGGCGATAGATACTTGAAACCATCCATCAT
TCCTGATCCGGAAGTGACGGCTGTGAAGAGAGTAAAAGAAGATGATTGTCTGATTTTGGCGAGTGACGGG
GTTTGGGATGTAATGACGGATGAAGAAGCGTGTGAGATGGCAAGGAAGCGGATTCTCTTGTGGCACAAGA
AAAACGCGGTGGCTGGGGATGCATCGTTGCTCGCGGATGAGCGGAGAAAGGAAGGGAAAGATCCTGCGGC
GATGTCCGCGGCTGAGTATTTGTCAAAGCTGGCGATACAGAGAGGAAGCAAAGACAACATAAGTGTGGTG
GTGGTTGATTTGAAGTAAGCGGCCGCCCGCAAAAAACCCCGCTTCGGCGGGGTTTTTTCGCGGATCCTTA
CTCCGTCGACAAGCTTGCGGCCGCACTCGAGGAATTCCGACTCAATTAGTTCAGTCAGTTTCAGGATATT
AGTCATCTCTACATTGATTATGAGTATTCAGAAATTCCTTAAATATTCTGACAAATGCTCTTTCCCTAAA
CTCCCCCCATAAAAAAACCCGCCGAAGCGGGTTTTTACGTTATTTGCGGATTAACGATTACTCGTTATCA
GAACCGCCCAGACCTGCGTTCAGCAGTTCTGCCAGGCTGGCAGATGCGTCTTCCGGAATTGATCCGTCGA
CCGATGCCCTTGAGAGCCTTCAACCCAGTCAGCTCCTTCCGGTGGGCGCGGGGCATGACTATCGTCGCCG
CACTTATGACTGTCTTCTTTATCATGCAACTCGTAGGACAGGTGCCGGCAGCGCTCTTCCGCTTCCTCGC
TCACTGACTCGCTGCGCTCGGTCGTTCGGCTGCGGCGAGCGGTATCAGCTCACTCAAAGGCGGTAATACG
GTTATCCACAGAATCAGGGGATAACGCAGGAAAGAACATGTGAGCAAAAGGCCAGCAAAAGGCCAGGAAC
CGTAAAA
